Addgene plasmid #231076: pLS404
Purpose: (Empty Backbone) Minimal integrating shuttle vector depleted of restriction sites outside the polylinker region, yeast selection marker TRP1
Depositing lab: Sahand Jamal Rahi. Depositing organization: Swiss Federal Institute of Technology (EPFL). Publication: Minimal integrating shuttle vectors for Saccharomyces cerevisiae depleted of restriction sites outside the polylinker region. Scutteri L, Barth P, Rahi SJ. bioRxiv 2024.11.05.622133 10.1101/2024.11.05.622133.
Backbone
  Vector backbone: pLS404
  Backbone size (bp): 2679
  Vector type: Bacterial Expression, Yeast Expression ; Integrating
  Selectable markers: TRP1
Growth in bacteria
  Bacterial resistance: Ampicillin, 100 μg/mL
  Growth temperature: 37°C
  Growth strain: DH5alpha
  Copy number: High Copy
Gene/Insert
  Sequencing primers: 5′ M13 fwd; 3′ M13 rev
Terms and licenses: Academic/Nonprofit Terms; Industry Terms: Not Available to Industry
Depositor comments: Please visit https://doi.org/10.1101/2024.11.05.622133 for bioRxiv preprint.
How to cite: pLS404 was a gift from Sahand Jamal Rahi (Addgene plasmid # 231076 ; http://n2t.net/addgene:231076 ; RRID:Addgene_231076)
