[The description below was written by a language model from this plasmid's Addgene catalogue record and pLannotate feature annotations shown in this document.]
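Description:
pLS404 is a compact, empty-backbone integrating shuttle vector of 2,679 bp for moving cloned DNA between Escherichia coli and Saccharomyces cerevisiae. It was designed as a minimal plasmid from which restriction sites outside the polylinker have been removed, so that a larger share of the enzymes cutting in the cloning region are unique and usable for inserting fragments or for linearising the plasmid. In bacteria it replicates from a high-copy ColE1/pUC-type origin and is selected with ampicillin through the bla β-lactamase gene driven by its own promoter. The annotation software labels the bla coding sequence as a fragment, which may simply reflect sequence changes relative to the reference, such as those introduced when removing restriction sites.

The feature table shows no yeast replication origin or centromere (no 2μ or CEN/ARS element), consistent with the catalogue description of an integrating vector. Stable maintenance in yeast therefore depends on recombination into the chromosome. The yeast marker is the S. cerevisiae TRP1 gene under its native promoter, which complements tryptophan auxotrophy in trp1 host strains. The cloning region is annotated as a short segment related to the pUC18/19 multiple cloning site, followed by a small remnant of lacZα. This remnant is far too short to suggest blue/white screening, and the record does not claim that function. M13 forward and reverse primers are listed for sequencing across inserts. No gene, promoter or terminator for expression is supplied, so the user provides the entire cassette. The plasmid is typically suited to building single-copy, genomically integrated constructs in budding yeast.
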