Features (pLannotate 1.2.2; 7 found; start..end, strand, type, name):
      1..64      +  promoter       AmpR promoter: bla
     65..924     +  CDS            AmpR (fragment): β-lactamase; bla; confers resistance to ampicillin, carbenicillin, and related antibiotics
    948..1536    +  rep_origin     ori: high-copy-number ColE1/pMB1/pBR322/pUC origin of replication
   1559..1603    +  misc_feature   MCS (fragment): pUC18/19 multiple cloning site
   1610..1630    +  CDS            lacZα (fragment): LacZα fragment of β-galactosidase; lacZ fragment
   1627..1904    +  promoter       TRP1 promoter: S. cerevisiae TRP1
   1905..2576    +  CDS            TRP1: TRPF_YEAST - Experimental evidence at protein level: Swiss-Prot protein existence level 1. From Saccharomyces cerevisiae (strain ATCC 204508 / S288c) (Baker's yeast).
>Addgene plasmid #231076 | pLS404 | addgene full sequence | sequence record 459800 | Addgene NGS Result
TATGTATCCGCTCATGAGACAATAACCCTGATAAATGCTTCAATAATATTGAAAAAGGAAGAGTATGAGT
ATTCAACATTTCCGTGTCGCCCTTATTCCCTTTTTTGCGGCATTTTGCCTTCCTGTTTTTGCTCACCCAG
AAACGCTGGTGAAAGTAAAAGATGCAGAAGATCAGTTGGGTGCGCGAGTGGGTTACATCGAACTGGACCT
CAACAGTGGTAAGATACTAGAGAGTTTTCGCCCCGAAGAACGATTCCCAATGATGTCCACTTTTAAGGTT
CTGCTATGTGGCGCGGTATTATCCCGTATTGACGCGGGGCAAGAGCAACTAGGTCGCCGCATACACTATT
CTCAGAATGACTTGGTTGAGTATTCACCAGTCACAGAAAAGCATCTTACGGATGGCATGACAGTAAGAGA
ATTATGTAGTGCTGCCATAACGATGAGTGATAACACGGCGGCGAACTTACTTCTGACAACGATTGGAGGA
CCAAAGGAGCTAACCGCTTTTTTGCACAACATGGGGGATCATGTAACTCGCCTTGATCGTTGGGAACCAG
AGCTGAATGAAGCCATACCAAACGACGAGCGTGACACCACGATGCCTGTTGCTATGGCAACAACCTTGCG
GAAACTATTAACTGGCGAACTACTTACTCTAGCTTCCCGGCAACAGTTAATAGACTGGATGGAGGCTGAT
AAAGTTGCAGGACCACTTCTGCGCTCTGCGCTTCCGGCTGGCTGGTTTATTGCTGATAAATCTGGGGCCG
GAGAGCGTGGGTCACGCGGTATCATAGCAGCACTAGGGCCAGATGGTAAGCCCTCCCGTATCGTAGTTAT
CTACACGACGGGGAGCCAGGCAACTATGGATGAACGAAATAGACAGATCGCTGAGATAGGTGCGTCACTG
ATTAAGCATTGGTAGTAGAAAAGATCAAAGGATCTTCTTGAGATCCTTTTTTTCTGCGCGTAATCTGCTG
CTTGCAAACAAAAAAACCACCGCTACCAGCGGTGGTTTGTTTGCCGGATCAAGAGCTACCAACTCTTTTT
CCGAAGGTAACTGGCTTCAGCAGAGCGCAGATACCAAATACTGTCCTTCTAGTGTAGCCGTAGTTAGGCC
ACCACTTCAAGAACTCTGTAGCACCGCCTACATACCTCGCTCTGCTAATCCTGTTACCAGTGGCTGCTGC
CAGTGGCGATAAGTCGTGTCTTACCGGGTTGGACTCAAGACGATAGTTACCGGATAAGGCGCAGCGGTCG
GGCTGAACGGGGGGTTCGTGCACACAGCCCAGCTTGGAGCGAACGACCTACACCGAACTGAGATACCTAC
AGCGTGAGCTATGAGAAAGCGCCACGCTTCCCGAAGGGAGAAAGGCGGACAGGTATCCGGTAAGCGGCAG
GGTCGGAACAGGAGAGCGCACGAGGGAGCTTCCAGGGGGAAACGCCTGGTATCTTTATAGTCCTGTCGGG
TTTCGCCACCTCTGACTTGAGCGTCGATTTTTGTGATGCTCGTCAGGGGGGCGGAGCCTATGGAAACAGG
AAACAGCTATGACGCGCGCGAGCTCGGTACCCGGGATCCTCTAGAGTCGACCTGCAGGCATGCCCTAGGA
CTGGCCGTCGTTTTACAACGACATTACTATATATATAATATAGGAAGCATTTAATAGAACAGCATCGTAA
TATATGTGTACTTTGCAGTTATGACGCCAGATGGCAGTAGTGGAAGATATTCTTTATTGAAAAATAGCTT
GTCACCTTACGTACAATCTTGATCCGGAGCTTTTCTTTTTTTGCCGATTAAGAATTCGGTCGAAAAAAGA
AAAGGAGAGGGCCAAGAGGGAGGGCATTGGTGACTATTGAGCACGTGAGTATACGTGATTAAGCACACAA
AGGCAGCTTGGAGTATGTCTGTTATCAATTTCACAGGTAGTTCTGGTCCATTGGTGAAAGTTTGCGGCTT
GCAGAGCACAGAGGCCGCCGAATGTGCTCTTGATTCCGATGCTGACTTGCTCGGTATTATATGTGTCCCC
AATAGAAAGAGAACTATTGACCCGGTTATTGCAAGGAAAATTTCAAGTCTTGTAAAAGCATATAAAAATA
GTTCAGGCACTCCGAAATACTTGGTTGGCGTGTTTCGTAATCAACCAAAGGAGGATGTTTTGGCTCTGGT
CAATGATTACGGCATTGATATAGTGCAACTGCATGGTGACGAGTCGTGGCAAGAATACCAAGAGTTCCTC
GGTTTGCCAGTTATTAAAAGACTCGTATTTCCAAAAGACTGCAACATACTACTCAGCGCAGCTTCACAGA
AACCTCATTCGTTTATTCCCTTGTTTGATTCAGAAGCGGGTGGGACAGGTGAACTTTTGGATTGGAACTC
GATTTCTGATTGGGTAGGAAGGCAAGAGAGTCCCGAAAGTTTACATTTTATGTTAGCTGGTGGACTGACG
CCAGAAAATGTTGGTGATGCGCTTAGATTAAATGGCGTTATTGGTGTTGATGTAAGCGGAGGTGTGGAGA
CAAATGGTGTAAAAGACTCTAACAAAATAGCAAATTTCGTCAAAAATGCTAAGAAATAGGTTATTACTGA
GTAGTATTTATTTAAGTATTGTTTGTGCATTTGCCTGCAAGCCTTTTGAAAAGCAAGCATAAAATATCTA
AACATAAAATCTGTAAAAT
